>Addgene plasmid #77520 | GSG2 gRNA (BRDN0001145625) | addgene full sequence | sequence record 189032 | Addgene Assembled Sequence
CCCGGGTGCAAAGATGGATAAAGTTTTAAACAGAGAGGAATCTTTGCAGCTAATGGACCTTCTAGGTCTT
GAAAGGAGTGGGAATTGGCTCCGGTGCCCGTCAGTGGGCAGAGCGCACATCGCCCACAGTCCCCGAGAAG
TTGGGGGGAGGGGTCGGCAATTGATCCGGTGCCTAGAGAAGGTGGCGCGGGGTAAACTGGGAAAGTGATG
TCGTGTACTGGCTCCGCCTTTTTCCCGAGGGTGGGGGAGAACCGTATATAAGTGCAGTAGTCGCCGTGAA
CGTTCTTTTTCGCAACGGGTTTGCCGCCAGAACACAGGTAAGTGCCGTGTGTGGTTCCCGCGGGCCTGGC
CTCTTTACGGGTTATGGCCCTTGCGTGCCTTGAATTACTTCCACCTGGCTGCAGTACGTGATTCTTGATC
CCGAGCTTCGGGTTGGAAGTGGGTGGGAGAGTTCGAGGCCTTGCGCTTAAGGAGCCCCTTCGCCTCGTGC
TTGAGTTGAGGCCTGGCCTGGGCGCTGGGGCCGCCGCGTGCGAATCTGGTGGCACCTTCGCGCCTGTCTC
GCTGCTTTCGATAAGTCTCTAGCCATTTAAAATTTTTGATGACCTGCTGCGACGCTTTTTTTCTGGCAAG
ATAGTCTTGTAAATGCGGGCCAAGATCTGCACACTGGTATTTCGGTTTTTGGGGCCGCGGGCGGCGACGG
GGCCCGTGCGTCCCAGCGCACATGTTCGGCGAGGCGGGGCCTGCGAGCGCGGCCACCGAGAATCGGACGG
GGGTAGTCTCAAGCTGGCCGGCCTGCTCTGGTGCCTGGCCTCGCGCCGCCGTGTATCGCCCCGCCCTGGG
CGGCAAGGCTGGCCCGGTCGGCACCAGTTGCGTGAGCGGAAAGATGGCCGCTTCCCGGCCCTGCTGCAGG
GAGCTCAAAATGGAGGACGCGGCGCTCGGGAGAGCGGGCGGGTGAGTCACCCACACAAAGGAAAAGGGCC
TTTCCGTCCTCAGCCGTCGCTTCATGTGACTCCACGGAGTACCGGGCGCCGTCCAGGCACCTCGATTAGT
TCTCGAGCTTTTGGAGTACGTCGTCTTTAGGTTGGGGGGAGGGGTTTTATGCGATGGAGTTTCCCCACAC
TGAGTGGGTGGAGACTGAAGTTAGGCCAGCTTGGCACTTGATGTAATTCTCCTTGGAATTTGCCCTTTTT
GAGTTTGGATCTTGGTTCATTCTCAAGCCTCAGACAGTGGTTCAAAGTTTTTTTCTTCCATTTCAGGTGT
CGTGACGTACGGCCACCATGACCGAGTACAAGCCCACGGTGCGCCTCGCCACCCGCGACGACGTCCCCAG
GGCCGTACGCACCCTCGCCGCCGCGTTCGCCGACTACCCCGCCACGCGCCACACCGTCGATCCGGACCGC
CACATCGAGCGGGTCACCGAGCTGCAAGAACTCTTCCTCACGCGCGTCGGGCTCGACATCGGCAAGGTGT
GGGTCGCGGACGACGGCGCCGCCGTGGCGGTCTGGACCACGCCGGAGAGCGTCGAAGCGGGGGCGGTGTT
CGCCGAGATCGGCCCGCGCATGGCCGAGTTGAGCGGTTCCCGGCTGGCCGCGCAGCAACAGATGGAAGGC
CTCCTGGCGCCGCACCGGCCCAAGGAGCCCGCGTGGTTCCTGGCCACCGTCGGAGTCTCGCCCGACCACC
AGGGCAAGGGTCTGGGCAGCGCCGTCGTGCTCCCCGGAGTGGAGGCGGCCGAGCGCGCCGGGGTGCCCGC
CTTCCTGGAGACCTCCGCGCCCCGCAACCTCCCCTTCTACGAGCGGCTCGGCTTCACCGTCACCGCCGAC
GTCGAGGTGCCCGAAGGACCGCGCACCTGGTGCATGACCCGCAAGCCCGGTGCCTGAACGCGTTAAGTCG
ACAATCAACCTCTGGATTACAAAATTTGTGAAAGATTGACTGGTATTCTTAACTATGTTGCTCCTTTTAC
GCTATGTGGATACGCTGCTTTAATGCCTTTGTATCATGCTATTGCTTCCCGTATGGCTTTCATTTTCTCC
TCCTTGTATAAATCCTGGTTGCTGTCTCTTTATGAGGAGTTGTGGCCCGTTGTCAGGCAACGTGGCGTGG
TGTGCACTGTGTTTGCTGACGCAACCCCCACTGGTTGGGGCATTGCCACCACCTGTCAGCTCCTTTCCGG
GACTTTCGCTTTCCCCCTCCCTATTGCCACGGCGGAACTCATCGCCGCCTGCCTTGCCCGCTGCTGGACA
GGGGCTCGGCTGTTGGGCACTGACAATTCCGTGGTGTTGTCGGGGAAATCATCGTCCTTTCCTTGGCTGC
TCGCCTGTGTTGCCACCTGGATTCTGCGCGGGACGTCCTTCTGCTACGTCCCTTCGGCCCTCAATCCAGC
GGACCTTCCTTCCCGCGGCCTGCTGCCGGCTCTGCGGCCTCTTCCGCGTCTTCGCCTTCGCCCTCAGACG
AGTCGGATCTCCCTTTGGGCCGCCTCCCCGCGTCGACTTTAAGACCAATGACTTACAAGGCAGCTGTAGA
TCTTAGCCACTTTTTAAAAGAAAAGGGGGGACTGGAAGGGCTAATTCACTCCCAACGAAGACAAGATCTG
CTTTTTGCTTGTACTGGGTCTCTCTGGTTAGACCAGATCTGAGCCTGGGAGCTCTCTGGCTAACTAGGGA
ACCCACTGCTTAAGCCTCAATAAAGCTTGCCTTGAGTGCTTCAAGTAGTGTGTGCCCGTCTGTTGTGTGA
CTCTGGTAACTAGAGATCCCTCAGACCCTTTTAGTCAGTGTGGAAAATCTCTAGCAGTACGTATAGTAGT
TCATGTCATCTTATTATTCAGTATTTATAACTTGCAAAGAAATGAATATCAGAGAGTGAGAGGAACTTGT
TTATTGCAGCTTATAATGGTTACAAATAAAGCAATAGCATCACAAATTTCACAAATAAAGCATTTTTTTC
ACTGCATTCTAGTTGTGGTTTGTCCAAACTCATCAATGTATCTTATCATGTCTGGCTCTAGCTATCCCGC
CCCTAACTCCGCCCATCCCGCCCCTAACTCCGCCCAGTTCCGCCCATTCTCCGCCCCATGGCTGACTAAT
TTTTTTTATTTATGCAGAGGCCGAGGCCGCCTCGGCCTCTGAGCTATTCCAGAAGTAGTGAGGAGGCTTT
TTTGGAGGCCTAGGGACGTACCCAATTCGCCCTATAGTGAGTCGTATTACGCGCGCTCACTGGCCGTCGT
TTTACAACGTCGTGACTGGGAAAACCCTGGCGTTACCCAACTTAATCGCCTTGCAGCACATCCCCCTTTC
GCCAGCTGGCGTAATAGCGAAGAGGCCCGCACCGATCGCCCTTCCCAACAGTTGCGCAGCCTGAATGGCG
AATGGG
[124 nt withheld, positions 3367-3490]
C
[91 nt withheld, positions 3492-3582]
A
[49 nt withheld, positions 3584-3632]
CCTTTGACGTTGGAGTCCACGTTCTTT
[37 nt withheld, positions 3660-3696]
ACCCTATCTCGGTCTATTCTTTTGATTTATAAGGGATTTTGCCGATTTCGGCCTATTGGTTAAAAAATGA
GCTGATTTAACAAAAATTTAACGCGAATTTTAACAAAATATTAACGCTTACAATTTAGGTGGCACTTTTC
GGGGAAATGTGCGCGGAACCCCTATTTGTTTATTTTTCTAAATACATTCAAATATGTATCCGCTCATGAG
ACAATAACCCTGATAAATGCTTCAATAATATTGAAAAAGGAAGAGTATGAGTATTCAACATTTCCGTGTC
GCCCTTATTCCCTTTTTTGCGGCATTTTGCCTTCCTGTTTTTGCTCACCCAGAAACGCTGGTGAAAGTAA
AAGATGCTGAAGATCAGTTGGGTGCACGAGTGGGTTACATCGAACTGGATCTCAACAGCGGTAAGATCCT
TGAGAGTTTTCGCCCCGAAGAACGTTTTCCAATGATGAGCACTTTTAAAGTTCTGCTATGTGGCGCGGTA
TTATCCCGTATTGACGCCGGGCAAGAGCAACTCGGTCGCCGCATACACTATTCTCAGAATGACTTGGTTG
AGTACTCACCAGTCACAGAAAAGCATCTTACGGATGGCATGACAGTAAGAGAATTATGCAGTGCTGCCAT
AACCATGAGTGATAACACTGCGGCCAACTTACTTCTGACAACGATCGGAGGACCGAAGGAGCTAACCGCT
TTTTTGCACAACATGGGGGATCATGTAACTCGCCTTGATCGTTGGGAACCGGAGCTGAATGAAGCCATAC
CAAACGACGAGCGTGACACCACGATGCCTGTAGCAATGGCAACAACGTTGCGCAAACTATTAACTGGCGA
ACTACTTACTCTAGCTTCCCGGCAACAATTAATAGACTGGATGGAGGCGGATAAAGTTGCAGGACCACTT
CTGCGCTCGGCCCTTCCGGCTGGCTGGTTTATTGCTGATAAATCTGGAGCCGGTGAGCGTGGGTCTCGCG
GTATCATTGCAGCACTGGGGCCAGATGGTAAGCCCTCCCGTATCGTAGTTATCTACACGACGGGGAGTCA
GGCAACTATGGATGAACGAAATAGACAGATCGCTGAGATAGGTGCCTCACTGATTAAGCATTGGTAACTG
TCAGACCAAGTTTACTCATATATACTTTAGATTGATTTAAAACTTCATTTTTAATTTAAAAGGATCTAGG
TGAAGATCCTTTTTGATAATCTCATGACCAAAATCCCTTAACGTGAGTTTTCGTTCCACTGAGCGTCAGA
CCCCGTAGAAAAGATCAAAGGATCTTCTTGAGATCCTTTTTTTCTGCGCGTAATCTGCTGCTTGCAAACA
AAAAAACCACCGCTACCAGCGGTGGTTTGTTTGCCGGATCAAGAGCTACCAACTCTTTTTCCGAAGGTAA
CTGGCTTCAGCAGAGCGCAGATACCAAATACTGTTCTTCTAGTGTAGCCGTAGTTAGGCCACCACTTCAA
GAACTCTGTAGCACCGCCTACATACCTCGCTCTGCTAATCCTGTTACCAGTGGCTGCTGCCAGTGGCGAT
AAGTCGTGTCTTACCGGGTTGGACTCAAGACGATAGTTACCGGATAAGGCGCAGCGGTCGGGCTGAACGG
GGGGTTCGTGCACACAGCCCAGCTTGGAGCGAACGACCTACACCGAACTGAGATACCTACAGCGTGAGCT
ATGAGAAAGCGCCACGCTTCCCGAAGGGAGAAAGGCGGACAGGTATCCGGTAAGCGGCAGGGTCGGAACA
GGAGAGCGCACGAGGGAGCTTCCAGGGGGAAACGCCTGGTATCTTTATAGTCCTGTCGGGTTTCGCCACC
TCTGACTTGAGCGTCGATTTTTGTGATGCTCGTCAGGGGGGCGGAGCCTATGGAAAAACGCCAGCAACGC
GGCCTTTTTACGGTTCCTGGCCTTTTGCTGGCCTTTTGCTCACATGTTCTTTCCTGCGTTATCCCCTGAT
TCTGTGGATAACCGTATTACCGCCTTTGAGTGAGCTGATACCGCTCGCCGCAGCCGAACGACCGAGCGCA
GCGAGTCAGTGAGCGAGGAAGCGGAAGAGCGCCCAATACGCAAACCGCCTCTCCCCGCGCGTTGGCCGAT
TCATTAATGCAGCTGGCACGACAGGTTTCCCGACTGGAAAGCGGGCAGTGAGCGCAACGCAATTAATGTG
AGTTAGCTCACTCATTAGGCACCCCAGGCTTTACACTTTATGCTTCCGGCTCGTATGTTGTGTGGAATTG
TGAGCGGATAACAATTTCACACAGGAAACAGCTATGACCATGATTACGCCAAGCGCGCAATTAACCCTCA
CTAAAGGGAACAAAAGCTGGAGCTGCAAGCTTAATGTAGTCTTATGCAATACTCTTGTAGTCTTGCAACA
TGGTAACGATGAGTTAGCAACATGCCTTACAAGGAGAGAAAAAGCACCGTGCATGCCGATTGGTGGAAGT
AAGGTGGTACGATCGTGCCTTATTAGGAAGGCAACAGACGGGTCTGACATGGATTGGACGAACCACTGAA
TTGCCGCATTGCAGAGATATTGTATTTAAGTGCCTAGCTCGATACATAAACGGGTCTCTCTGGTTAGACC
AGATCTGAGCCTGGGAGCTCTCTGGCTAACTAGGGAACCCACTGCTTAAGCCTCAATAAAGCTTGCCTTG
AGTGCTTCAAGTAGTGTGTGCCCGTCTGTTGTGTGACTCTGGTAACTAGAGATCCCTCAGACCCTTTTAG
TCAGTGTGGAAAATCTCTAGCAGTGGCGCCCGAACAGGGACTTGAAAGCGAAAGGGAAACCAGAGGAGCT
CTCTCGACGCAGGACTCGGCTTGCTGAAGCGCGCACGGCAAGAGGCGAGGGGCGGCGACTGGTGAGTACG
CCAAAAATTTTGACTAGCGGAGGCTAGAAGGAGAGAGATGGGTGCGAGAGCGTCAGTATTAAGCGGGGGA
GAATTAGATCGCGATGGGAAAAAATTCGGTTAAGGCCAGGGGGAAAGAAAAAATATAAATTAAAACATAT
AGTATGGGCAAGCAGGGAGCTAGAACGATTCGCAGTTAATCCTGGCCTGTTAGAAACATCAGAAGGCTGT
AGACAAATACTGGGACAGCTACAACCATCCCTTCAGACAGGATCAGAAGAACTTAGATCATTATATAATA
CAGTAGCAACCCTCTATTGTGTGCATCAAAGGATAGAGATAAAAGACACCAAGGAAGCTTTAGACAAGAT
AGAGGAAGAGCAAAACAAAAGTAAGACCACCGCACAGCAAGCGGCCGCTGATCTTCAGACCTGGAGGAGG
AGATATGAGGGACAATTGGAGAAGTGAATTATATAAATATAAAGTAGTAAAAATTGAACCATTAGGAGTA
GCACCCACCAAGGCAAAGAGAAGAGTGGTGCAGAGAGAAAAAAGAGCAGTGGGAATAGGAGCTTTGTTCC
TTGGGTTCTTGGGAGCAGCAGGAAGCACTATGGGCGCAGCGTCAATGACGCTGACGGTACAGGCCAGACA
ATTATTGTCTGGTATAGTGCAGCAGCAGAACAATTTGCTGAGGGCTATTGAGGCGCAACAGCATCTGTTG
CAACTCACAGTCTGGGGCATCAAGCAGCTCCAGGCAAGAATCCTGGCTGTGGAAAGATACCTAAAGGATC
AACAGCTCCTGGGGATTTGGGGTTGCTCTGGAAAACTCATTTGCACCACTGCTGTGCCTTGGAATGCTAG
TTGGAGTAATAAATCTCTGGAACAGATTTGGAATCACACGACCTGGATGGAGTGGGACAGAGAAATTAAC
AATTACACAAGCTTAATACACTCCTTAATTGAAGAATCGCAAAACCAGCAAGAAAAGAATGAACAAGAAT
TATTGGAATTAGATAAATGGGCAAGTTTGTGGAATTGGTTTAACATAACAAATTGGCTGTGGTATATAAA
ATTATTCATAATGATAGTAGGAGGCTTGGTAGGTTTAAGAATAGTTTTTGCTGTACTTTCTATAGTGAAT
AGAGTTAGGCAGGGATATTCACCATTATCGTTTCAGACCCACCTCCCAACCCCGAGGGGACCCAGAGAGG
GCCTATTTCCCATGATTCCTTCATATTTGCATATACGATACAAGGCTGTTAGAGAGATAATTAGAATTAA
TTTGACTGTAAACACAAAGATATTAGTACAAAATACGTGACGTAGAAAGTAATAATTTCTTGGGTAGTTT
GCAGTTTTAAAATTATGTTTTAAAATGGACTATCATATGCTTACCGTAACTTGAAAGTATTTCGATTTCT
TGGCTTTATATATCTTGTGGAAAGGACGAAACACCGGCTTAGCAAATACATAGAGGGTTTTAGAGCTAGA
AATAGCAAGTTAAAATAAGGCTAGTCCGTTATCAACTTGAAAAAGTGGCACCGAGTCGGTGCTTTTTTAA
GCTTGGCGTAACTAGATCTTGAGACAAATGGCAGTATTCATCCACAATTTTAAAAGAAAAGGGGGGATTG
GGGGGTACAGTGCAGGGGAAAGAATAGTAGACATAATAGCAACAGACATACAAACTAAAGAATTACAAAA
ACAAATTACAAAAATTCAAAATTTTCGGGTTTATTACAGGGACAGCAGAGATCCACTTTGGCGCCGGCTC
GAGGGGG
Features (pLannotate 1.2.2; 29 found; start..end, strand, type, name):
     14..80      +  CDS            small t antigen (fragment): SV40 (simian virus 40) small t antigen
    106..317     +  promoter       EF-1α core promoter: core promoter for human elongation factor EF-1α
    318..1256    +  intron         EF-1α intron A: intron upstream of the start codon of human EF-1α
   1278..1877    +  CDS            PuroR (fragment): puromycin N-acetyltransferase; pac from Streptomyces; confers resistance to puromycin
   1893..2481    +  misc_feature   WPRE: woodchuck hepatitis virus posttranscriptional regulatory element
   2532..2551    +  misc_feature   cPPT/CTS (fragment): central polypurine tract and central termination sequence of HIV-1
   2553..2786    +  LTR            3' LTR (ΔU3): self-inactivating 3' long terminal repeat (LTR) from HIV-1
   2864..2985    +  polyA_signal   SV40 poly(A) signal: SV40 polyadenylation signal
   3025..3160    +  rep_origin     SV40 ori: SV40 origin of replication
   3181..3199    -  promoter       T7 promoter: promoter for bacteriophage T7 RNA polymerase
   3207..3362    +  CDS            lacZα (fragment): LacZα fragment of β-galactosidase; lacZ fragment
   3367..3795    +  rep_origin     f1 ori (sequence partly withheld): f1 bacteriophage origin of replication; arrow indicates direction of (+) strand synthesis
   3848..3952    +  promoter       AmpR promoter: bla
   3953..4813    +  CDS            AmpR: β-lactamase; bla; confers resistance to ampicillin, carbenicillin, and related antibiotics
   4984..5572    +  rep_origin     ori: high-copy-number ColE1/pMB1/pBR322/pUC origin of replication
   5755..5847    +  CDS            lacI (fragment): lac repressor; lacI; The lac repressor binds to the lac operator to inhibit transcription in E. coli. This inhibition can be relieved by adding lactose or isopropyl-β-D-thiogalactopyranoside (IPTG).
   5860..5881    +  protein_bind   CAP binding site: CAP binding activates transcription in the presence of cAMP. E. coli catabolite activator protein
   5896..5926    +  promoter       lac promoter: promoter for the E. coli lac operon
   5934..5950    +  protein_bind   lac operator: The lac repressor binds to the lac operator to inhibit transcription in E. coli. This inhibition can be relieved by adding lactose or isopropyl-β-D-thiogalactopyranoside (IPTG). lac repressor encoded by lacI
   5995..6013    +  promoter       T3 promoter: promoter for bacteriophage T3 RNA polymerase
   6041..6267    +  promoter       RSV promoter: Rous sarcoma virus enhancer/promoter
   6268..6448    +  LTR            5' LTR (truncated): truncated 5' long terminal repeat (LTR) from HIV-1
   6495..6620    +  misc_feature   HIV-1 Ψ: packaging signal of human immunodeficiency virus type 1
   6604..6967    +  CDS            HIV-1 gag (fragment): gag protein from human immunodeficiency virus 1; gag
   7113..7346    +  misc_feature   RRE: The Rev response element (RRE) of HIV-1 allows for Rev-dependent mRNA export from the nucleus to the cytoplasm.
   7723..7749    +  CDS            Rev (fragment): human immunodeficiency virus 1 (HIV-1) Rev protein; rev; enhances nuclear export of unspliced and incompletely spliced viral mRNAs
   7753..7993    +  promoter       U6 promoter: RNA polymerase III promoter for human U6 snRNA
   8023..8098    +  misc_RNA       gRNA scaffold: guide RNA scaffold for the Streptococcus pyogenes CRISPR/Cas9 system
   8154..8271    +  misc_feature   cPPT/CTS: central polypurine tract and central termination sequence of HIV-1
