[The description below was written by a language model from this plasmid's Addgene catalogue record and pLannotate feature annotations shown in this document.]
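Description:
GSG2 gRNA (BRDN0001145625) is a third-generation lentiviral guide RNA plasmid built on the lentiGuide-Puro backbone and designed to direct Streptococcus pyogenes Cas9 to the human GSG2 gene, now officially named HASPIN. It is propagated in E. coli as a high-copy plasmid through a ColE1/pUC-type origin with ampicillin resistance (β-lactamase). The backbone also carries an f1 origin, an SV40 origin and poly(A) signal, and remnants of lac and phage promoter elements that are cloning-vector leftovers rather than functional parts of the payload.

The lentiviral transfer cassette begins with an RSV promoter fused to a truncated HIV-1 5' LTR, which makes genomic RNA production Tat-independent. This is followed by the Ψ packaging signal with a partial gag sequence, and the Rev response element for Rev-dependent nuclear export. A human U6 RNA polymerase III promoter then drives the 20-nt GSG2-targeting spacer joined to the SpCas9 gRNA scaffold, with a cPPT/CTS element just downstream to aid nuclear import of the viral genome. A second unit uses the EF-1α core promoter with its intron A to express puromycin N-acetyltransferase, allowing selection of transduced mammalian cells. WPRE enhances transcript expression, and the ΔU3 3' LTR makes the integrated provirus self-inactivating.

The plasmid does not encode Cas9, so it must be paired with a separate Cas9 vector or used in cells already expressing the nuclease. It is an individual clone associated with a human kinome gRNA library, and is intended for knockout of GSG2/HASPIN in human cells.
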