Addgene plasmid #77520: GSG2 gRNA (BRDN0001145625)
Purpose: 3rd generation lentiviral gRNA plasmid targeting human GSG2
Depositing lab: John Doench & David Root. Depositing organization: Broad Institute. Publication: Optimized sgRNA design to maximize activity and minimize off-target effects of CRISPR-Cas9. Doench JG, Fusi N, Sullender M, Hegde M, Vaimberg EW, Donovan KF, Smith I, Tothova Z, Wilen C, Orchard R, Virgin HW, Listgarten J, Root DE. Nat Biotechnol. 2016 Jan 18. doi: 10.1038/nbt.3437. PubMed 26780180.
Backbone
  Vector backbone: lentiGuide-Puro
  Backbone manufacturer: Zhang Lab (Addgene plasmid # 52963)
  Vector type: Mammalian Expression, Lentiviral, CRISPR
  Selectable markers: Puromycin
Growth in bacteria
  Bacterial resistance: Ampicillin, 100 μg/mL
  Growth temperature: 37°C
  Growth strain: DH5alpha
  Copy number: High Copy
Gene/Insert
  Gene/Insert name: GSG2 (alt names: GSG2; NM_031965.2)
  gRNA/shRNA sequence: GCTTAGCAAATACATAGAGG
  Species: H. sapiens (human)
  Entrez Gene: HASPIN (a.k.a. GSG2)
  Promoter: hU6
  Cloning method: Unknown
  Sequencing primers: 5′ U6-F; 3′ pS2-R
Terms and licenses: Academic/Nonprofit Terms; Industry Terms: Not Available to Industry
Depositor comments: The gRNA was designed to target the following Genbank reference sequence(s): NM_031965.2. Note that this plasmid does NOT contain Cas9. It should be used in conjunction with lentiCas9-Blast (Addgene #52962) or otherwise with cell lines already expressing Cas9. Browse the full kinome gRNA library at http://www.addgene.org/pooled-library/broadgpp-human-kinome/ or visit http://www.broadinstitute.org/rnai/public/ for detailed protocols and information.
How to cite: GSG2 gRNA (BRDN0001145625) was a gift from John Doench & David Root (Addgene plasmid # 77520 ; http://n2t.net/addgene:77520 ; RRID:Addgene_77520)
