>Addgene plasmid #77520 | GSG2 gRNA (BRDN0001145625) | depositor partial sequence | sequence record 144980 | Target Sequence
GCTTAGCAAATACATAGAGG
