>Addgene plasmid #77520 | GSG2 gRNA (BRDN0001145625) | addgene partial sequence | sequence record 151810 | hU6-F 5'-GAGGGCCTATTTCCCATGATT-3'
ATTAGAATTAATTTGACTGTAAACACAAAGATATTAGTACAAAATACGTGACGTAGAAAGTAATAATTTC
TTGGGTAGTTTGCAGTTTTAAAATTATGTTTTAAAATGGACTATCATATGCTTACCGTAACTTGAAAGTA
TTTCGATTTCTTGGCTTTATATATCTTGTGGAAAGGACGAAACACCGGCTTAGCAAATACATAGAGGGTT
TTAGAGCTAGAAATAGCAAGTTAAAATAAGGCTAGTCCGTTATCAACTTGAAAAAGTGGCACCGAGTCGG
TGCTTTTTTAAGCTTGGCGTAACTAGATCTTGAGACAAATGGCAGTATTCATCCACAATTTTAAAAGAAA
AGGGGGGATTGGGGGGTACAGTGCAGGGGAAAGAATAGTAGACATAATAGCAACAGACATACAAACTAAA
GAATTACAAAAACAAATTACAAAAATTCAAAATTTTCGGGTTTATTACAGGGACAGCAGAGATCCACTTT
GGCGCCGGCTCGAGGGGGCCCGGGTGCAAAGATGGATAAAGTTTTAAACAGAGAGGAATCTTTGCAGCTA
ATGGACCTTCTAGGTCTTGAAAGGAGTGGGAATTGGCTCCGGTGCCCGTCAGTGGGCAGAGCGCACATCG
CCCACAGTCCCCGAGAAGTTGGGGGGAGGGGTCGGCAATTGATCCGGTGCCTAGAGAAGGTGGCGCGGGG
TAAACTGGGAAAGTGATGTCGTGTACTGGCTCCGCCTTTTTCCCGAGGGTGG
